>Addgene plasmid #241049 | pDMJ2-SARS-CoV-2-Spike (B.1-8c) | addgene full sequence | sequence record 486175 | Addgene NGS Result
ATGTTCGTGTTTCTGGTTCTTCTTCCCCTGGTGTCTAGTCAGTGCGTCAACTTGACTACGCGAACACAGC
TGCCCCCAGCCTACACCAATTCCTTTACACGAGGCGTCTACTATCCCGACAAGGTGTTCCGAAGCAGTGT
TTTGCACTCCACGCAGGACCTTTTCTTGCCCTTCTTCTCAAATGTGACTTGGTTTCATGCAATACACGTA
TCCGGGACTAATGGCACTAAGAGATTCGACAATCCCGTGTTGCCTTTTAACGACGGCGTGTATTTTGCCA
GTACAGAAAAGAGCAATATTATCCGGGGATGGATCTTCGGCACGACTCTGGATAGTACCACACAATCCCT
GCTGATCGTGAATAATGCGACAAACGTCGTCATAAAAGTCTGCGAGTTCCAGTTCTGCAACGACCCTTTC
CTCGGGGTGTATTACCATAACAACAATAAATCTTGGATGGAACGGGAGTTTCGCGTGTACTCCAGTGCAA
ATAACTGTACTTTTGAGTACGTAAGCCAGCCTTTCCTGATGGACCTCGAAGGGAAACAGGGGAACTTTAA
GAACCTGCGCGAATTCGTGTTCAAGAACATCGACGGTTATTTTAAAATATACAGCAAGCACACCCCTATT
AACCTGGTGAGAGATTTGCCACAAGGTTTTAGCGCCCTGGAACCCCTCGTGGACCTTCCTATCGGCATCA
ACATCACGCGCTTCCAAACTCTGCTCGCACTGCATCGGTCTTATCTGACCCCTGGAGATTCATCCTCAGG
ATGGACCGCGGGTGCTGCTGCATATTATGTGGGATATCTGCAGCCTAGGACCTTCCTGCTCAAATACAAC
GAGAACGGCACCATCACTGACGCTGTTGATTGCGCGCTGGACCCATTGTCTGAAACCAAATGCACACTGA
AAAGCTTCACAGTCGAGAAGGGCATTTACCAGACGAGCAACTTCAGAGTTCAGCCCACAGAGAGCATCGT
TCGCTTCCCCAACATTACCAATTTGTGCCCATTCGGAGAGGTCTTTAACGCAACTAGATTTGCCAGTGTT
TACGCCTGGAACAGGAAACGGATATCCAATTGCGTGGCCGATTACAGCGTACTGTACAATAGTGCTAGCT
TTTCAACCTTTAAATGCTACGGTGTCTCCCCTACGAAGCTGAATGATCTGTGCTTTACTAATGTCTATGC
GGACAGCTTCGTTATTAGAGGTGACGAGGTCCGCCAAATCGCCCCAGGGCAGACTGGAAAGATAGCCGAC
TACAATTACAAACTGCCAGATGATTTCACCGGCTGCGTCATCGCCTGGAACTCCCGGAACCTCGATAGTA
AAGTGGGCGGCAATTACAACTATCTCTATAGGCTGTTTCGAAAGAGCAACCTGAAACCTTTTGAGCGGGA
CATTTCAACAGAGATCTACCAGGCCGGAAGCAAGCCCTGCAACGGGGTCGTGGGGTTCAATTGTTACTTC
CCGCTGCAAAGCTATGGATTTCAGCCGACTAACGGCGTTGGCTATCAGCCATATCGGGTGGTGGTGCTGT
CATTTGAGCTGCTTCATGCGCCTGCTACAGTATGTGGGCCTAAACTGTCTACCAATCTGGTGAAAAATAA
GTGCGTGAACTTCAACTTCAATGGCCTCACCGGGACAGGCGTGTTGACAGAATCCAATAAGAAATTCCTG
CCATTCCAGCAGTTCGGCAGGGATATCGCAGACACGACCGATGCGGTGCGAGATCCCCAGACATTGGAGA
TTCTGGACATTACTCCTTGTTCTTTTGGAGGAGTGAGTGTTATTACTCCCGGCACAAATACCTCAAATCA
AGTCGCTGTGCTGTATCAAGGTGTAAACTGTACCGAGGTCCCCGTGGCTATTCACGCCGACCAGCTGACC
CCAACATGGCGGGTATACAGCACCGGTTCTAATGTATTCCAGACCAGAGCCGGCTGCCTCATTGGAGCCG
AGCATGTGAACAACTCTTATGAATGTGATATACCGATTGGAGCAGGTATCTGCGCCTCTTATCAGACCCA
GACAAATAGCCCCAGAAACGCTAGGAGCGTGGCCTCCCAGTCCATAATCGCCTATACAATGTCACTGGGG
GCTGAAAATTCAGTGGCATACAGTAACAACTCTATCGCTATCCCCACAAATTTTACCATCTCTGTGACTA
CAGAGATCCTGCCAGTGTCTATGACTAAAACCTCCGTGGACTGTACCATGTACATCTGTGGTGATAGCAC
CGAATGTTCCAACCTGCTCCTGCAGTACGGCAGCTTCTGCACACAGCTGAATAGGGCACTGACAGGAATC
GCCGTCGAACAGGATAAGAACACTCAGGAGGTGTTTGCGCAGGTTAAGCAGATTTACAAGACGCCACCAA
TCAAGGACTTCGGTGGGTTCAATTTCTCTCAAATTCTGCCTGATCCTTCTAAGCCATCTAAGCGGAGCTT
TATAGAGGATTTGCTCTTTAATAAGGTGACCCTCGCCGATGCTGGATTTATTAAGCAGTATGGCGACTGT
TTGGGAGACATTGCTGCTCGCGATCTGATATGTGCCCAGAAATTCAACGGGCTGACCGTACTCCCACCGC
TGCTCACTGATGAGATGATCGCACAATATACCAGCGCCCTGCTGGCCGGCACTATTACATCCGGCTGGAC
GTTCGGAGCAGGAGCCGCACTGCAAATACCTTTTGCCATGCAGATGGCATATCGCTTCAATGGGATCGGG
GTGACCCAGAACGTCCTGTACGAAAACCAGAAACTTATCGCTAACCAGTTCAATTCCGCCATTGGTAAAA
TCCAGGACAGCTTGAGTTCCACAGCCAGCGCCCTCGGGAAATTGCAAGATGTAGTCAATCAGAATGCACA
AGCCCTGAATACTCTCGTCAAGCAACTGTCATCCAACTTCGGTGCTATATCCTCCGTGCTGAATGATATC
CTTAGTAGATTGGATAAGGTGGAGGCAGAAGTCCAGATCGACCGGCTTATTACTGGAAGGCTGCAGAGTC
TGCAGACGTACGTCACGCAGCAGCTTATCAGAGCCGCCGAGATTAGAGCATCTGCGAATCTGGCTGCTAC
AAAGATGAGTGAATGCGTGCTCGGGCAATCAAAGCGGGTCGACTTTTGTGGGAAGGGGTACCACCTCATG
AGCTTCCCCCAATCCGCCCCACATGGCGTTGTGTTCCTGCATGTTACTTACGTTCCCGCTCAAGAGAAGA
ACTTTACTACCGCTCCGGCGATCTGCCACGACGGTAAGGCACACTTTCCACGCGAAGGCGTCTTTGTTAG
CAATGGAACACACTGGTTTGTTACCCAGAGGAACTTTTATGAGCCCCAGATAATCACAACCGACAACACA
TTCGTATCTGGGAACTGTGACGTAGTTATTGGGATCGTGAACAACACCGTGTACGATCCTCTCCAACCGG
AACTTGACTCTTTCAAGGAGGAACTGGATAAGTACTTTAAGAATCACACCTCACCCGATGTTGACCTCGG
CGACATTTCAGGAATTAATGCTAGCGTGGTGAACATCCAGAAAGAGATTGATAGACTTAACGAAGTGGCC
AAGAACCTCAACGAATCACTTATTGACCTGCAGGAGCTGGGAAAATATGAGCAGTACATTAAATGGCCTT
GGTACATTTGGCTGGGCTTTATAGCAGGCCTGATCGCTATCGTCATGGTGACCATCATGCTTTGTTGTAT
GACTAGCTGCTGCAGCTGCCTCAAGGGCTGTTGTAGCTGCGGCTCTTGCTGTAAATAATGATGAGGATCC
AGATCTGCTGTGCCTTCTAGTTGCCAGCCATCTGTTGTTTGCCCCTCCCCCGTGCCTTCCTTGACCCTGG
AAGGTGCCACTCCCACTGTCCTTTCCTAATAAAATGAGGAAATTGCATCGCATTGTCTGAGTAGGTGTCA
TTCTATTCTGGGGGGTGGGGTGGGGCAGGACAGCAAGGGGGAGGATTGGGAAGACAATAGCAGGCATGCT
GGGGATGCGGTGGGCTCTATGGGTACCCAGGTGCTGAAGAATTGACCCGGTTCCTCCTGGGCCAGAAAGA
AGCAGGCACATCCCCTTCTCTGTGACACACCCTGTCCACGCCCCTGGTTCTTAGTTCCAGCCCCACTCAT
AGGACACTCATAGCTCAGGAGGGCTCCGCCTTCAATCCCACCCGCTAAAGTACTTGGAGCGGTCTCTCCC
TCCCTCATCAGCCCACCAAACCAAACCTAGCCTCCAAGAGTGGGAAGAAATTAAAGCAAGATAGGCTATT
AAGTGCAGAGGGAGAGAAAATGCCTCCAACATGTGAGGAAGTAATGAGAGAAATCATAGAATTTTAAGGC
CATGATTTAAGGCCAATCGGAAAGAACATGTGAGCAAAAGGCCAGCAAAAGGCCAGGAACCGTAAAAAGG
CCGCGTTGCTGGCGTTTTTCCATAGGCTCCGCCCCCCTGACGAGCATCACAAAAATCGACGCTCAAGTCA
GAGGTGGCGAAACCCGACAGGACTATAAAGATACCAGGCGTTTCCCCCTGGAAGCTCCCTCGTGCGCTCT
CCTGTTCCGACCCTGCCGCTTACCGGATACCTGTCCGCCTTTCTCCCTTCGGGAAGCGTGGCGCTTTCTC
ATAGCTCACGCTGTAGGTATCTCAGTTCGGTGTAGGTCGTTCGCTCCAAGCTGGGCTGTGTGCACGAACC
CCCCGTTCAGCCCGACCGCTGCGCCTTATCCGGTAACTATCGTCTTGAGTCCAACCCGGTAAGACACGAC
TTATCGCCACTGGCAGCAGCCACTGGTAACAGGATTAGCAGAGCGAGGTATGTAGGCGGTGCTACAGAGT
TCTTGAAGTGGTGGCCTAACTACGGCTACACTAGAAGAACAGTATTTGGTATCTGCGCTCTGCTGAAGCC
AGTTACCTTCGGAAAAAGAGTTGGTAGCTCTTGATCCGGCAAACAAACCACCGCTGGTAGCGGTGGTTTT
TTTGTTTGCAAGCAGCAGATTACGCGCAGAAAAAAAGGATCTCAAGAAGATCCTTTGATCTTTTCTACGG
GGTCTGACGCTCAGTGGAACGAAAACTCACGTTAAGGGATTTTGGTCATGAGATTATCAAAAAGGATCTT
CACCTAGATCCTTTTAAATTAAAAATGAAGTTTTAAATCAATCTAAAGTATATATGAGTAAACTTGGTCT
GACAGTTACCAATGCTTAATCAGTGAGGCACCTATCTCAGCGATCTGTCTATTTCGTTCATCCATAGTTG
CCTGACTCCCCGTCGTGTAGATAACTACGATACGGGAGGGCTTACCATCTGGCCCCAGTGCTGCAATGAT
ACCGCGAGACCCACGCTCACCGGCTCCAGATTTATCAGCAATAAACCAGCCAGCCGGAAGGGCCGAGCGC
AGAAGTGGTCCTGCAACTTTATCCGCCTCCATCCAGTCTATTAATTGTTGCCGGGAAGCTAGAGTAAGTA
GTTCGCCAGTTAATAGTTTGCGCAACGTTGTTGCCATTGCTACAGGCATCGTGGTGTCACGCTCGTCGTT
TGGTATGGCTTCATTCAGCTCCGGTTCCCAACGATCAAGGCGAGTTACATGATCCCCCATGTTGTGCAAA
AAAGCGGTTAGCTCCTTCGGTCCTCCGATCGTTGTCAGAAGTAAGTTGGCCGCAGTGTTATCACTCATGG
TTATGGCAGCACTGCATAATTCTCTTACTGTCATGCCATCCGTAAGATGCTTTTCTGTGACTGGTGAGTA
CTCAACCAAGTCATTCTGAGAATAGTGTATGCGGCGACCGAGTTGCTCTTGCCCGGCGTCAATACGGGAT
AATACCGCGCCACATAGCAGAACTTTAAAAGTGCTCATCATTGGAAAACGTTCTTCGGGGCGAAAACTCT
CAAGGATCTTACCGCTGTTGAGATCCAGTTCGATGTAACCCACTCGTGCACCCAACTGATCTTCAGCATC
TTTTACTTTCACCAGCGTTTCTGGGTGAGCAAAAACAGGAAGGCAAAATGCCGCAAAAAAGGGAATAAGG
GCGACACGGAAATGTTGAATACTCATACTCTTCCTTTTTCAATATTATTGAAGCATTTATCAGGGTTATT
GTCTCATGAGCGGATACATATTTGAATGTATTTAGAAAAATAAACAAATAGGGGTTCCGCGCACATTTCC
CCGAAAAGTGCCACCTGACGTCCCAATGATTGCACCATATGCGGTGTGAAATACCGCACAGATGCGTAAG
GAGAAAATACCGCATCAGATTGGCTATTGGCCATTGCATACGTTGTATCCATATCATAATATGTACATTT
ATATTGGCTCATGTCCAACATTACCGCCATGTTGACATTGATTATTGACTAGTTATTAATAGTAATCAAT
TACGGGGTCATTAGTTCATAGCCCATATATGGAGTTCCGCGTTACATAACTTACGGTAAATGGCCCGCCT
GGCTGACCGCCCAACGACCCCCGCCCATTGACGTCAATAATGACGTATGTTCCCATAGTAACGCCAATAG
GGACTTTCCATTGACGTCAATGGGTGGAGTATTTACGGTAAACTGCCCACTTGGCAGTACATCAAGTGTA
TCATATGCCAAGTACGCCCCCTATTGACGTCAATGACGGTAAATGGCCCGCCTGGCATTATGCCCAGTAC
ATGACCTTATGGGACTTTCCTACTTGGCAGTACATCTACGTATTAGTCATCGCTATTACCATGGTGATGC
GGTTTTGGCAGTACATCAATGGGCGTGGATAGCGGTTTGACTCACGGGGATTTCCAAGTCTCCACCCCAT
TGACGTCAATGGGAGTTTGTTTTGGCACCAAAATCAACGGGACTTTCCAAAATGTCGTAACAACTCCGCC
CCATTGACGCAAATGGGCGGTAGGCGTGTACGGTGGGAGGTCTATATAAGCAGAGCTCGTTTAGTGAACC
GTCAGATCGCCTGGAGACGCCATCCACGCTGTTTTGACCTCCATAGAAGACACCGGGACCGATCCAGCCT
CCATCGGCTCGCATCTCTCCTTCACGCGCCCGCCGCCCTACCTGAGGCCGCCATCCACGCCGGTTGAGTC
GCGTTCTGCCGCCTCCCGCCTGTGGTGCCTCCTGAACTGCGTCCGCCGTCTAGGTAAGTTTAAAGCTCAG
GTCGAGACCGGGCCTTTGTCCGGCGCTCCCTTGGAGCCTACCTAGACTCAGCCGGCTCTCCACGCTTTGC
CTGACCCTGCTTGCTCAACTCTAGTTAACGGTGGAGGGCAGTGTAGTCTGAGCAGTACTCGTTGCTGCCG
CGCGCGCCACCAGACATAATAGCTGACAGACTAACAGACTGTTCCTTTCCATGGGTCTTTTCTGCAGTCA
CCGTCGTCGACACGTGTGATCAGATATCGCGGCCGCTCTAGA
Features (pLannotate 1.2.2; 10 found; start..end, strand, type, name):
      1..3765    +  CDS            S: SPIKE_SARS2 - Experimental evidence at protein level: Swiss-Prot protein existence level 1. [Spike glycoprotein]: May down-regulate host tetherin (BST2) by lysosomal degradation, thereby counteracting its antiviral activity. From Severe acute respiratory syndrome coronavirus 2 (2019-nCoV) (SARS-CoV-2).
   3788..4012    +  polyA_signal   bGH poly(A) signal: bovine growth hormone polyadenylation signal
   4427..5015    -  rep_origin     ori: high-copy-number ColE1/pMB1/pBR322/pUC origin of replication
   5186..6046    -  CDS            AmpR: β-lactamase; bla; confers resistance to ampicillin, carbenicillin, and related antibiotics
   6047..6151    -  promoter       AmpR promoter: bla
   6191..6248    +  misc_feature   bom (fragment): basis of mobility region from pBR322
   6334..6713    +  enhancer       CMV enhancer: human cytomegalovirus immediate early enhancer
   6714..6917    +  promoter       CMV promoter: human cytomegalovirus (CMV) immediate early promoter
   7006..7233    +  LTR            5' LTR (truncated) (fragment): truncated 5' long terminal repeat (LTR) from human T-cell leukemia virus (HTLV) type 1
   7237..7347    +  intron         CMV intron (fragment): modified intron A from human cytomegalovirus
