[The description below was written by a language model from this plasmid's Addgene catalogue record and pLannotate feature annotations shown in this document.]
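Description:
pDMJ2-SARS-CoV-2-Spike (B.1-8c) is a 7.4 kb mammalian expression plasmid built on the pDMJ2 backbone that supplies a variant SARS-CoV-2 spike glycoprotein for making pseudotyped virus particles. It is maintained in E. coli through a high-copy ColE1/pUC-type origin and selected with ampicillin via the β-lactamase gene and its native promoter. A short fragment of the pBR322 basis-of-mobility region is also annotated in the backbone. No mammalian selection marker or reporter appears in the feature table, consistent with use by transient transfection.

The expression cassette is driven by the human cytomegalovirus immediate-early enhancer and promoter. This is followed by a fragment of the HTLV-1 5' LTR and a fragment of modified CMV intron A. Such leader elements are commonly placed upstream of a coding sequence to improve transcript processing and expression. Because the sequence record is numbered from the start of the spike coding sequence, these elements sit at the end of the circular map and read directly into the spike open reading frame. The bovine growth hormone polyadenylation signal terminates the transcript.

The insert was produced by gene synthesis and carries the substitutions K113T, K147N, S155R, N439R, T478K, E484V, K529L, D614G and R683N. The B.1 designation and D614G suggest these changes sit on a B.1-lineage background. No epitope tag is annotated. The associated publication concerns computationally designed proteins that mimic antibody escape in viral evolution, so this spike appears to be one of a set of designed variants. Pseudoviruses made with it would suit entry and antibody neutralisation studies, although the record does not state which viral core or packaging system it is paired with.
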