Addgene plasmid #241049: pDMJ2-SARS-CoV-2-Spike (B.1-8c)
Purpose: Expresses SARS-CoV-2 spike (B.1-8c) protein for creating pseudotyped virus
Depositing lab: Jeremy Luban. Depositing organization: University of Massachusetts, Worcester. Publication: Computationally designed proteins mimic antibody immune evasion in viral evolution. Youssef N, Gurev S, Ghantous F, Brock KP, Jaimes JA, Thadani NN, Dauphin A, Sherman AC, Yurkovetskiy L, Soto D, Estanboulieh R, Kotzen B, Notin P, Kollasch AW, Cohen AA, Dross SE, Erasmus J, Fuller DH, Bjorkman PJ, Lemieux JE, Luban J, Seaman MS, Marks DS. Immunity. 2025 May 6:S1074-7613(25)00178-5. doi: 10.1016/j.immuni.2025.04.015. PubMed 40345199.
Backbone
  Vector backbone: pDMJ2
  Vector type: Mammalian Expression
Growth in bacteria
  Bacterial resistance: Ampicillin, 100 μg/mL
  Growth temperature: 37°C
  Growth strain: DH5alpha
  Copy number: High Copy
Gene/Insert
  Gene/Insert name: Spike (B.1-8c)
  Species: SARS-CoV-2
  Mutation: K113T,K147N,S155R,N439R,T478K,E484V,K529L,D614G,R683N
  Entrez Gene: S (a.k.a. GU280_gp02, spike glycoprotein)
  Cloning method: Gene Synthesis
Terms and licenses: Academic/Nonprofit Terms; Industry Terms: Not Available to Industry
How to cite: pDMJ2-SARS-CoV-2-Spike (B.1-8c) was a gift from Jeremy Luban (Addgene plasmid # 241049 ; http://n2t.net/addgene:241049 ; RRID:Addgene_241049)
